Addgene plasmid #83896: pAAV-hDlx-GiDREADD-dTomato-Fishell-5
Purpose: Gi-DREADD (P2A) nuclear dTomato expression in forebrain GABA-ergic interneurons under the control of the hDlx enhancer element
Depositing lab: Gordon Fishell. Publication: A viral strategy for targeting and manipulating interneurons across vertebrate species. Dimidschstein J, Chen Q, Tremblay R, Rogers SL, Saldi GA, Guo L, Xu Q, Liu R, Lu C, Chu J, Avery MC, Rashid MS, Baek M, Jacob AL, Smith GB, Wilson DE, Kosche G, Kruglikov I, Rusielewicz T, Kotak VC, Mowery TM, Anderson SA, Callaway EM, Dasen JS, Fitzpatrick D, Fossati V, Long MA, Noggle S, Reynolds JH, Sanes DH, Rudy B, Feng G, Fishell G. Nat Neurosci. 2016 Oct 31. doi: 10.1038/nn.4430. PubMed 27798629.
Backbone
  Vector backbone: pAAV
  Vector type: Mammalian Expression, AAV
Growth in bacteria
  Bacterial resistance: Ampicillin, 100 μg/mL
  Growth temperature: 37°C
  Growth strain: DH5alpha
  Copy number: High Copy
Gene/Insert
  Gene/Insert name: hM4Di (alt name: GiDREADD)
  Promoter: hDlx
  Cloning method: Gibson Cloning
  Sequencing primers: 5′ chim-int-F (5'-TCTTACTGACATCCACTTTGCC-3'); 3′ WPRE-R
Terms and licenses: Academic/Nonprofit Terms; Industry Terms: Not Available to Industry
How to cite: pAAV-hDlx-GiDREADD-dTomato-Fishell-5 was a gift from Gordon Fishell (Addgene plasmid # 83896 ; http://n2t.net/addgene:83896 ; RRID:Addgene_83896) For viral preps, please replace (Addgene plasmid # 83896) in the above sentence with: (Addgene viral prep # 83896-AAV1), (Addgene viral prep # 83896-AAV9), or (Addgene viral prep # 83896-AAVrg)
