[The description below was written by a language model from this plasmid's Addgene catalogue record and the feature table of its GenBank file.]
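Description:
pAAV-hDlx-GiDREADD-dTomato-Fishell-5 is a 6,999 bp AAV transfer plasmid built on a pAAV backbone for mammalian expression. It is designed to deliver an inhibitory chemogenetic receptor and a fluorescent marker to forebrain GABAergic interneurons. The plasmid is maintained in E. coli at high copy through a ColE1/pUC-type origin and is selected with ampicillin via the bla (AmpR) gene. An f1 phage origin is also present in the backbone. Two AAV2 inverted terminal repeats flank the expression cassette and define the segment that is replicated and packaged into recombinant AAV particles when helper functions are supplied in trans.

Expression is driven by the hDlx enhancer element, which restricts activity to interneurons. The enhancer and the hM4Di coding region are named in the catalogue entry but are not individually annotated in the feature table; they presumably occupy the unannotated stretches upstream of the chimeric intron and between the Kozak sequence and P2A. A chimeric beta-globin/immunoglobulin intron precedes the Kozak consensus and is a standard aid to transcript processing and expression. The open reading frame encodes hM4Di (Gi-DREADD), a designer Gi-coupled receptor, followed by a P2A ribosomal-skipping peptide and an SV40 NLS fused to codon-optimized dTomato. One transcript therefore yields separate receptor and nuclear red reporter proteins. A WPRE enhances post-transcriptional expression, and an SV40 polyadenylation signal terminates the message. The annotated Factor Xa site lies on the reverse strand within the WPRE and is most likely an incidental sequence match.

The construct is used to produce AAV for labelling and chemogenetic silencing of interneurons, in a strategy described as applicable across vertebrate species.
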