LOCUS       Exported 6999 bp ds-DNA circular SYN 12-MAY-2021
DEFINITION  Gi-DREADD (P2A) nuclear dTomato expression in forebrain GABA-ergic
            interneurons under the control of the hDlx enhancer element.
ACCESSION   .
VERSION     .
KEYWORDS    pAAV-hDlx-GiDREADD-dTomato-Fishell-5
SOURCE      synthetic DNA construct
  ORGANISM  synthetic DNA construct
REFERENCE   1 (bases 1 to 6999)
  AUTHORS   Dimidschstein J, Chen Q, Tremblay R, Rogers SL, Saldi GA, Guo L, Xu
            Q, Liu R, Lu C, Chu J, Avery MC, Rashid MS, Baek M, Jacob AL, Smith
            GB, Wilson DE, Kosche G, Kruglikov I, Rusielewicz T, Kotak VC,
            Mowery TM, Anderson SA, Callaway EM, Dasen JS, Fitzpatrick D,
            Fossati V, Long MA, Noggle S, Reynolds JH, Sanes DH, Rudy B, Feng G,
            Fishell G
  TITLE     A viral strategy for targeting and manipulating interneurons across
            vertebrate species.
  JOURNAL   Nat Neurosci. 2016 Oct 31. doi: 10.1038/nn.4430.
  PUBMED    27798629
REFERENCE   2 (bases 1 to 6999)
  AUTHORS   .
  TITLE     Direct Submission
  JOURNAL   Exported May 12, 2021 from SnapGene Server 1.1.58
            http://www.snapgene.com
FEATURES             Location/Qualifiers
     source          1..6999
                     /organism="synthetic DNA construct"
                     /mol_type="other DNA"
     repeat_region   1..141
                     /label=AAV2 ITR
                     /note="inverted terminal repeat of adeno-associated virus
                     serotype 2"
     repeat_region   12..141
                     /label=AAV2 ITR
     intron          860..992
                     /label=chimeric intron
                     /note="chimera between introns from human beta-globin and
                     immunoglobulin heavy chain genes"
     primer_bind     975..994
                     /label=pMT2-F
                     /note="Synthetic intron, forward primer"
     regulatory      1035..1044
                     /regulatory_class="other"
                     /note="vertebrate consensus sequence for strong initiation
                     of translation (Kozak, 1987)"
     CDS             2502..2558
                     /codon_start=1
                     /product="2A peptide from porcine teschovirus-1
                     polyprotein"
                     /label=P2A
                     /note="Eukaryotic ribosomes fail to insert a peptide bond
                     between the Gly and Pro residues, yielding separate
                     polypeptides."
                     /translation="ATNFSLLKQAGDVEENPGP"
     CDS             2571..2591
                     /codon_start=1
                     /product="nuclear localization signal of SV40 (simian virus
                     40) large T antigen"
                     /label=SV40 NLS
                     /translation="PKKKRKV"
     CDS             2592..3290
                     /codon_start=1
                     /product="dimeric variant of DsRed fluorescent protein
                     (Shaner et al., 2004)"
                     /label=dTomato
                     /note="mammalian codon-optimized"
                     /translation="VSKGEEVIKEFMRFKVRMEGSMNGHEFEIEGEGEGRPYEGTQTAK
                     LKVTKGGPLPFAWDILSPQFMYGSKAYVKHPADIPDYKKLSFPEGFKWERVMNFEDGGL
                     VTVTQDSSLQDGTLIYKVKMRGTNFPPDGPVMQKKTMGWEASTERLYPRDGVLKGEIHQ
                     ALKLKDGGHYLVEFKTIYMAKKPVQLPGYYYVDTKLDITSHNEDYTIVEQYERSEGRHH
                     LFLYGMDELYK"
     primer_bind     complement(2722..2740)
                     /label=mCherry-R
                     /note="mCherry, reverse primer"
     primer_bind     2990..3009
                     /label=mCherry-F
                     /note="mCherry, forward primer"
     primer_bind     3184..3207
                     /label=DsRed1-C
                     /note="DsRed1, forward primer"
     misc_feature    3345..3933
                     /label=WPRE
                     /note="woodchuck hepatitis virus posttranscriptional
                     regulatory element"
     primer_bind     complement(3398..3418)
                     /label=WPRE-R
                     /note="WPRE, reverse primer"
     CDS             complement(3816..3827)
                     /codon_start=1
                     /product="Factor Xa recognition and cleavage site"
                     /label=Factor Xa site
                     /translation="IEGR"
     polyA_signal    4102..4183
                     /label=SV40 poly(A) signal
                     /note="SV40 polyadenylation signal"
     primer_bind     complement(4139..4158)
                     /label=SV40pA-R
                     /note="SV40 polyA, reverse primer"
     primer_bind     4193..4212
                     /label=EBV-rev
                     /note="SV40 polyA terminator, reverse primer"
     repeat_region   4262..4402
                     /label=AAV2 ITR
                     /note="inverted terminal repeat of adeno-associated virus
                     serotype 2"
     repeat_region   4262..4391
                     /label=AAV2 ITR
     rep_origin      4477..4932
                     /direction=RIGHT
                     /label=f1 ori
                     /note="f1 bacteriophage origin of replication; arrow
                     indicates direction of (+) strand synthesis"
     primer_bind     complement(4564..4583)
                     /label=F1ori-R
                     /note="F1 origin, reverse primer"
     primer_bind     4774..4795
                     /label=F1ori-F
                     /note="F1 origin, forward primer"
     primer_bind     complement(4949..4968)
                     /label=pRS-marker
                     /note="pRS vectors, use to sequence yeast selectable
                     marker"
     primer_bind     5068..5090
                     /label=pGEX 3'
                     /note="pGEX vectors, reverse primer"
     primer_bind     complement(5128..5146)
                     /label=pBRforEco
                     /note="pBR322 vectors, upsteam of EcoRI site, forward
                     primer"
     promoter        5214..5318
                     /gene="bla"
                     /label=AmpR promoter
     CDS             5319..6179
                     /codon_start=1
                     /gene="bla"
                     /product="beta-lactamase"
                     /label=AmpR
                     /note="confers resistance to ampicillin, carbenicillin, and
                     related antibiotics"
                     /translation="MSIQHFRVALIPFFAAFCLPVFAHPETLVKVKDAEDQLGARVGYI
                     ELDLNSGKILESFRPEERFPMMSTFKVLLCGAVLSRIDAGQEQLGRRIHYSQNDLVEYS
                     PVTEKHLTDGMTVRELCSAAITMSDNTAANLLLTTIGGPKELTAFLHNMGDHVTRLDRW
                     EPELNEAIPNDERDTTMPVAMATTLRKLLTGELLTLASRQQLIDWMEADKVAGPLLRSA
                     LPAGWFIADKSGAGERGSRGIIAALGPDGKPSRIVVIYTTGSQATMDERNRQIAEIGAS
                     LIKHW"
     primer_bind     complement(5537..5556)
                     /label=Amp-R
                     /note="Ampicillin resistance gene, reverse primer"
     rep_origin      6350..6938
                     /direction=RIGHT
                     /label=ori
                     /note="high-copy-number ColE1/pMB1/pBR322/pUC origin of
                     replication"
     primer_bind     6839..6858
                     /label=pBR322ori-F
                     /note="pBR322 origin, forward primer"
ORIGIN
        1 cctgcaggca gctgcgcgct cgctcgctca ctgaggccgc ccgggcaaag cccgggcgtc
       61 gggcgacctt tggtcgcccg gcctcagtga gcgagcgagc gcgcagagag ggagtggcca
      121 actccatcac taggggttcc tgcggccgca cgcgtttatt cagaatgtta tgcactcaca
      181 gtggtttggc atgcatctgg tgaatttttt ttaacgaaaa attagtgttg gtttcgatgt
      241 atggtagcat tctccctaac gtaatttgaa taattcagca aagccccact accagctgta
      301 cttctgcagc ctcttccatt cttttcagca ttataatttt ggttaatttt caattttagg
      361 tcctacgtct ctgcaatttg tgtatgaata acagaataat ttccctcttt tgtttcgcct
      421 ttcctgttcc tgaatctaaa taaagatggc tttttagtat taaaagtgga agaaaattac
      481 aggtaattat ctttgacggt aaaaacgctg taatcagcgg gctacatgaa aaattactct
      541 aattatggct gcatttaaga gaatggaaaa aaaccttctt gtggataaaa accttaaatt
      601 gtccccaatg tctgcttcaa attggatggc actgcagctg gaggctttgt tcagaattga
      661 tcctggggag ctacgaaccc aaagtttcac agtaggaagc ttgatatcga attcctgcag
      721 cccgggctgg gcataaaagt cagggcagag ccatctattg cttacatttg cttctagcct
      781 gcaggtcgag gagcgcagcc ttccagaagc agagcgcggc gccttaagct gcagaagttg
      841 gtcgtgaggc actgggcagg taagtatcaa ggttacaaga caggtttaag gagaccaata
      901 gaaactgggc ttgtcgagac agagaagact cttgcgtttc tgataggcac ctattggtct
      961 tactgacatc cactttgcct ttctctccac aggtgtccac tcccagttca attacagctc
     1021 ttaagaaagc tagcgccacc atggccaact tcacacctgt caatggcagc tcgggcaatc
     1081 agtccgtgcg cctggtcacg tcatcatccc acaatcgcta tgagacggtg gaaatggtct
     1141 tcattgccac agtgacaggc tccctgagcc tggtgactgt cgtgggcaac atcctggtga
     1201 tgctgtccat caaggtcaac aggcagctgc agacagtcaa caactacttc ctcttcagcc
     1261 tggcgtgtgc tgatctcatc ataggcgcct tctccatgaa cctctacacc gtgtacatca
     1321 tcaagggcta ctggcccctg ggcgccgtgg tctgcgacct gtggctggcc ctggactgcg
     1381 tggtgagcaa cgcctccgtc atgaaccttc tcatcatcag ctttgaccgc tacttctgcg
     1441 tcaccaagcc tctcacctac cctgcccggc gcaccaccaa gatggcaggc ctcatgattg
     1501 ctgctgcctg ggtactgtcc ttcgtgctct gggcgcctgc catcttgttc tggcagtttg
     1561 tggtgggtaa gcggacggtg cccgacaacc agtgcttcat ccagttcctg tccaacccag
     1621 cagtgacctt tggcacagcc attgctggct tctacctgcc tgtggtcatc atgacggtgc
     1681 tgtacatcca catctccctg gccagtcgca gccgagtcca caagcaccgg cccgagggcc
     1741 cgaaggagaa gaaagccaag acgctggcct tcctcaagag cccactaatg aagcagagcg
     1801 tcaagaagcc cccgcccggg gaggccgccc gggaggagct gcgcaatggc aagctggagg
     1861 aggccccccc gccagcgctg ccaccgccac cgcgccccgt ggctgataag gacacttcca
     1921 atgagtccag ctcaggcagt gccacccaga acaccaagga acgcccagcc acagagctgt
     1981 ccaccacaga ggccaccacg cccgccatgc ccgcccctcc cctgcagccg cgggccctca
     2041 acccagcctc cagatggtcc aagatccaga ttgtgacgaa gcagacaggc aatgagtgtg
     2101 tgacagccat tgagattgtg cctgccacgc cggctggcat gcgccctgcg gccaacgtgg
     2161 cccgcaagtt cgccagcatc gctcgcaacc aggtgcgcaa gaagcggcag atggcggccc
     2221 gggagcgcaa agtgacacga acgatctttg ccattctgct ggccttcatc ctcacctgga
     2281 cgccctacaa cgtcatggtc ctggtgaaca ccttctgcca gagctgcatc cctgacacgg
     2341 tgtggtccat tggctactgg ctctgctacg tcaacagcac catcaaccct gcctgctatg
     2401 ctctgtgcaa cgccaccttt aaaaagacct tccggcacct gctgctgtgc cagtatcgga
     2461 acatcggcac tgccaggcgg tccggagata acggaagcgg agccactaac ttctccctgt
     2521 tgaaacaagc aggggatgtc gaagagaatc ccgggccatc tagaatggcc cccaagaaga
     2581 agaggaaggt ggtgagcaag ggcgaggagg tcatcaaaga gttcatgcgc ttcaaggtgc
     2641 gcatggaggg ctccatgaac ggccacgagt tcgagatcga gggcgagggc gagggccgcc
     2701 cctacgaggg cacccagacc gccaagctga aggtgaccaa gggcggcccc ctgcccttcg
     2761 cctgggacat cctgtccccc cagttcatgt acggctccaa ggcgtacgtg aagcaccccg
     2821 ccgacatccc cgattacaag aagctgtcct tccccgaggg cttcaagtgg gagcgcgtga
     2881 tgaacttcga ggacggcggt ctggtgaccg tgacccagga ctcctccctg caggacggca
     2941 cgctgatcta caaggtgaag atgcgcggca ccaacttccc ccccgacggc cccgtaatgc
     3001 agaagaagac catgggctgg gaggcctcca ccgagcgcct gtacccccgc gacggcgtgc
     3061 tgaagggcga gatccaccag gccctgaagc tgaaggacgg cggccactac ctggtggagt
     3121 tcaagaccat ctacatggcc aagaagcccg tgcaactgcc cggctactac tacgtggaca
     3181 ccaagctgga catcacctcc cacaacgagg actacaccat cgtggaacag tacgagcgct
     3241 ccgagggccg ccaccacctg ttcctgtacg gcatggacga gctgtacaag taagtcgacg
     3301 gcgcgcccca cccctgcagg gaattcgata tcaagcttat cgataatcaa cctctggatt
     3361 acaaaatttg tgaaagattg actggtattc ttaactatgt tgctcctttt acgctatgtg
     3421 gatacgctgc tttaatgcct ttgtatcatg ctattgcttc ccgtatggct ttcattttct
     3481 cctccttgta taaatcctgg ttgctgtctc tttatgagga gttgtggccc gttgtcaggc
     3541 aacgtggcgt ggtgtgcact gtgtttgctg acgcaacccc cactggttgg ggcattgcca
     3601 ccacctgtca gctcctttcc gggactttcg ctttccccct ccctattgcc acggcggaac
     3661 tcatcgccgc ctgccttgcc cgctgctgga caggggctcg gctgttgggc actgacaatt
     3721 ccgtggtgtt gtcggggaaa tcatcgtcct ttccttggct gctcgcctat gttgccacct
     3781 ggattctgcg cgggacgtcc ttctgctacg tcccttcggc cctcaatcca gcggaccttc
     3841 cttcccgcgg cctgctgccg gctctgcggc ctcttccgcg tcttcgcctt cgccctcaga
     3901 cgagtcggat ctccctttgg gccgcctccc cgcatcgata ccgagcgctg ctcgagagat
     3961 ctgtgatagc ggccatcaag ctggccgcga ctctagatca taatcagcca taccacattt
     4021 gtagaggttt tacttgcttt aaaaaacctc ccacacctcc ccctgaacct gaaacataaa
     4081 atgaatgcaa ttgttgttgt taacttgttt attgcagctt ataatggtta caaataaagc
     4141 aatagcatca caaatttcac aaataaagca tttttttcac tgcattctag ttgtggtttg
     4201 tccaaactca tcaatgtatc agcttatcga taccgcatgc acgtgcggac cgagcggccg
     4261 caggaacccc tagtgatgga gttggccact ccctctctgc gcgctcgctc gctcactgag
     4321 gccgggcgac caaaggtcgc ccgacgcccg ggctttgccc gggcggcctc agtgagcgag
     4381 cgagcgcgca gctgcctgca ggggcgcctg atgcggtatt ttctccttac gcatctgtgc
     4441 ggtatttcac accgcatann nnnnnnnnnn nnnnnnnnnn nnnnnnnnnn nnnnnnnnnn
     4501 nnnnnnnnnn nnnnnnnnnn nnnnnnnnnn nnnnnnnnnn nnnnnnnnnn nnnnnnnnnn
     4561 nnnnnnnnnn nnnnnnnnnn nnnnnnnnnn nnnnnnnnnn cnnnnnnnnn nnnnnnnnnn
     4621 nnnnnnnnnn nnnnnnnnnn nnnnnnnnnn nnnnnnnnnn nnnnnnnnnn nnnnnnnnnn
     4681 nnnnnnnnnn nnnnnnnnnn nnnnnnnnnn nnnnnnnnnn nnnnnnnnnn nnnnnnnnnn
     4741 nncctttgac gttggagtcc acgttcttta atagtggact cttgttccaa actggaacaa
     4801 cactcaaccc tatctcgggc tattcttttg atttataagg gattttgccg atttcggcct
     4861 attggttaaa aaatgagctg atttaacaaa aatttaacgc gaattttaac aaaatattaa
     4921 cgtttacaat tttatggtgc actctcagta caatctgctc tgatgccgca tagttaagcc
     4981 agccccgaca cccgccaaca cccgctgacg cgccctgacg ggcttgtctg ctcccggcat
     5041 ccgcttacag acaagctgtg accgtctccg ggagctgcat gtgtcagagg ttttcaccgt
     5101 catcaccgaa acgcgcgaga cgaaagggcc tcgtgatacg cctattttta taggttaatg
     5161 tcatgataat aatggtttct tagacgtcag gtggcacttt tcggggaaat gtgcgcggaa
     5221 cccctatttg tttatttttc taaatacatt caaatatgta tccgctcatg agacaataac
     5281 cctgataaat gcttcaataa tattgaaaaa ggaagagtat gagtattcaa catttccgtg
     5341 tcgcccttat tccctttttt gcggcatttt gccttcctgt ttttgctcac ccagaaacgc
     5401 tggtgaaagt aaaagatgct gaagatcagt tgggtgcacg agtgggttac atcgaactgg
     5461 atctcaacag cggtaagatc cttgagagtt ttcgccccga agaacgtttt ccaatgatga
     5521 gcacttttaa agttctgcta tgtggcgcgg tattatcccg tattgacgcc gggcaagagc
     5581 aactcggtcg ccgcatacac tattctcaga atgacttggt tgagtactca ccagtcacag
     5641 aaaagcatct tacggatggc atgacagtaa gagaattatg cagtgctgcc ataaccatga
     5701 gtgataacac tgcggccaac ttacttctga caacgatcgg aggaccgaag gagctaaccg
     5761 cttttttgca caacatgggg gatcatgtaa ctcgccttga tcgttgggaa ccggagctga
     5821 atgaagccat accaaacgac gagcgtgaca ccacgatgcc tgtagcaatg gcaacaacgt
     5881 tgcgcaaact attaactggc gaactactta ctctagcttc ccggcaacaa ttaatagact
     5941 ggatggaggc ggataaagtt gcaggaccac ttctgcgctc ggcccttccg gctggctggt
     6001 ttattgctga taaatctgga gccggtgagc gtgggtctcg cggtatcatt gcagcactgg
     6061 ggccagatgg taagccctcc cgtatcgtag ttatctacac gacggggagt caggcaacta
     6121 tggatgaacg aaatagacag atcgctgaga taggtgcctc actgattaag cattggtaac
     6181 tgtcagacca agtttactca tatatacttt agattgattt aaaacttcat ttttaattta
     6241 aaaggatcta ggtgaagatc ctttttgata atctcatgac caaaatccct taacgtgagt
     6301 tttcgttcca ctgagcgtca gaccccgtag aaaagatcaa aggatcttct tgagatcctt
     6361 tttttctgcg cgtaatctgc tgcttgcaaa caaaaaaacc accgctacca gcggtggttt
     6421 gtttgccgga tcaagagcta ccaactcttt ttccgaaggt aactggcttc agcagagcgc
     6481 agataccaaa tactgtcctt ctagtgtagc cgtagttagg ccaccacttc aagaactctg
     6541 tagcaccgcc tacatacctc gctctgctaa tcctgttacc agtggctgct gccagtggcg
     6601 ataagtcgtg tcttaccggg ttggactcaa gacgatagtt accggataag gcgcagcggt
     6661 cgggctgaac ggggggttcg tgcacacagc ccagcttgga gcgaacgacc tacaccgaac
     6721 tgagatacct acagcgtgag ctatgagaaa gcgccacgct tcccgaaggg agaaaggcgg
     6781 acaggtatcc ggtaagcggc agggtcggaa caggagagcg cacgagggag cttccagggg
     6841 gaaacgcctg gtatctttat agtcctgtcg ggtttcgcca cctctgactt gagcgtcgat
     6901 ttttgtgatg ctcgtcaggg gggcggagcc tatggaaaaa cgccagcaac gcggcctttt
     6961 tacggttcct ggccttttgc tggccttttg ctcacatgt
//
