>Addgene plasmid #83896 | pAAV-hDlx-GiDREADD-dTomato-Fishell-5 | addgene partial sequence | sequence record 163121 | chim-int-F 5'-TCTTACTGACATCCACTTTGCC-3'
CTCCCAGTTCAATTACAGCTCTTAAGAAAGCTAGCGCCACCATGGCCAACTTCACACCTGTCAATGGCAG
CTCGGGCAATCAGTCCGTGCGCCTGGTCACGTCATCATCCCACAATCGCTATGAGACGGTGGAAATGGTC
TTCATTGCCACAGTGACAGGCTCCCTGAGCCTGGTGACTGTCGTGGGCAACATCCTGGTGATGCTGTCCA
TCAAGGTCAACAGGCAGCTGCAGACAGTCAACAACTACTTCCTCTTCAGCCTGGCGTGTGCTGATCTCAT
CATAGGCGCCTTCTCCATGAACCTCTACACCGTGTACATCATCAAGGGCTACTGGCCCCTGGGCGCCGTG
GTCTGCGACCTGTGGCTGGCCCTGGACTGCGTGGTGAGCAACGCCTCCGTCATGAACCTTCTCATCATCA
GCTTTGACCGCTACTTCTGCGTCACCAAGCCTCTCACCTACCCTGCCCGGCGCACCACCAAGATGGCAGG
CCTCATGATTGCTGCTGCCTGGGTACTGTCCTTCGTGCTCTGGGCGCCTGCCATCTTGTTCTGGCAGTTT
GTGGTGGGTAAGCGGACGGTGCCCGACAACCAGTGCTTCATCCAGTTCCTGTCCAACCCAGCAGTGACCT
TTGGCACAGCCATTGCTGGCTTCTACCTGCCTGTGGTCATCATGACGGTGCTGTACATCCACATCTCCCT
GGCCAGTCGCAGCCGAGTCCACAAGCACCGGCCCGAGGGCCCGAAGGAGAAGAAAGCCAAGACGCTGGCC
TTCCTCAAGAGCCCACTAATGAAGCAGAGCGTCAAGAAGCCCCCGCCCGGGGAGGCCGCCCGGGAGGAGC
TGCGCAATGGCAAGCTGGAGGAGGCCCCCCCGCCAGCGCTGCCACCGCCACCGCGCCCCGTGGCTGATAA
GGACACTTCCAATGAGTCCAGCTCAGGCAGTGCCACCCAGAACACCAAGGAACGCCCAGCCACAGAGCTG
TCCACCACAGAGGCCACCACGCCCGCCATGCCCGCCC
