>Addgene plasmid #83896 | pAAV-hDlx-GiDREADD-dTomato-Fishell-5 | addgene partial sequence | sequence record 163135 | WPRE-R 5'-CATAGCGTAAAAGGAGCAACA-3'
AGTCAATCTTTCACAAATTTTGTAATCCAGAGGTTGATTATCGATAAGCTTGATATCGAATTCCCTGCAG
GGGTGGGGCGCGCCGTCGACTTACTTGTACAGCTCGTCCATGCCGTACAGGAACAGGTGGTGGCGGCCCT
CGGAGCGCTCGTACTGTTCCACGATGGTGTAGTCCTCGTTGTGGGAGGTGATGTCCAGCTTGGTGTCCAC
GTAGTAGTAGCCGGGCAGTTGCACGGGCTTCTTGGCCATGTAGATGGTCTTGAACTCCACCAGGTAGTGG
CCGCCGTCCTTCAGCTTCAGGGCCTGGTGGATCTCGCCCTTCAGCACGCCGTCGCGGGGGTACAGGCGCT
CGGTGGAGGCCTCCCAGCCCATGGTCTTCTTCTGCATTACGGGGCCGTCGGGGGGGAAGTTGGTGCCGCG
CATCTTCACCTTGTAGATCAGCGTGCCGTCCTGCAGGGAGGAGTCCTGGGTCACGGTCACCAGACCGCCG
TCCTCGAAGTTCATCACGCGCTCCCACTTGAAGCCCTCGGGGAAGGACAGCTTCTTGTAATCGGGGATGT
CGGCGGGGTGCTTCACGTACGCCTTGGAGCCGTACATGAACTGGGGGGACAGGATGTCCCAGGCGAAGGG
CAGGGGGCCGCCCTTGGTCACCTTCAGCTTGGCGGTCTGGGTGCCCTCGTAGGGGCGGCCCTCGCCCTCG
CCCTCGATCTCGAACTCGTGGCCGTTCATGGAGCCCTCCATGCGCACCTTGAAGCGCATGAACTCTTTGA
TGACCTCCTCGCCCTTGCTCACCACCTTCCTCTTCTTCTTGGGGGCCATTCTAGATGGCCCGGGATTCTC
TTCGACATCCCCTGCTTGTTTCAACAGGGAGAAGTTAGTGGCTCCGCTTCCGTTATCTCCGGACCGCCTG
GC
